>Addgene plasmid #124787 | pMaCTag-19 | addgene full sequence | sequence record 243813 | Addgene NGS Result
ATTTAGGTGACACTATAGAACGCGGCCGCCAGCTGAAGCTTCGTACGTCAGGTGGAGGAGGTAGTGGCGG
AGGCGGATCCGTGAGCAAGGGCGAGGAGGATAACATGGCCATCATCAAGGAGTTCATGCGCTTCAAGGTG
CACATGGAGGGCTCCGTGAACGGCCACGAGTTCGAGATCGAGGGCGAGGGCGAGGGCCGCCCCTACGAGG
GCACCCAGACCGCCAAGCTGAAGGTGACCAAGGGTGGCCCCCTGCCCTTCGCCTGGGACATCCTGTCCCC
TCAGTTCATGTACGGCTCCAAGGCCTACGTGAAGCACCCCGCCGACATCCCCGACTACTTGAAGCTGTCC
TTCCCCGAGGGCTTCAAGTGGGAGCGCGTGATGAACTTCGAGGACGGCGGCGTGGTGACCGTGACCCAGG
ACTCCTCCCTGCAGGACGGCGAGTTCATCTACAAGGTGAAGCTGCGCGGCACCAACTTCCCCTCCGACGG
CCCCGTAATGCAGAAGAAGACCATGGGCTGGGAGGCCTCCTCCGAGCGGATGTACCCCGAGGACGGCGCC
CTGAAGGGCGAGATCAAGCAGAGGCTGAAGCTGAAGGACGGCGGCCACTACGACGCTGAGGTCAAGACCA
CCTACAAGGCCAAGAAGCCCGTGCAGCTGCCCGGCGCCTACAACGTCAACATCAAGTTGGACATCACCTC
CCACAACGAGGACTACACCATCGTGGAACAGTACGAACGCGCCGAGGGCCGCCACTCCACCGGCGGCATG
GACGAGCTGTACAAGGGTGCAGGAGCTGGAACCGGTGCAGGAGCTATGGTGAGCAAGGGCGAGGAGGATA
ACATGGCCTCTCTCCCAGCGACACATGAGTTACACATCTTTGGCTCCATCAACGGTGTGGACTTTGACAT
GGTGGGTCAGGGCACCGGCAATCCAAATGATGGTTATGAGGAGTTAAACCTGAAGTCCACCAAGGGTGAC
CTCCAGTTCTCCCCCTGGATTCTGGTCCCTCATATCGGGTATGGCTTCCATCAGTACCTGCCCTACCCTG
ACGGGATGTCGCCTTTCCAGGCCGCCATGGTAGATGGCTCCGGATACCAAGTCCATCGCACAATGCAGTT
TGAAGATGGTGCCTCCCTTACTGTTAACTACCGCTACACCTACGAGGGAAGCCACATCAAAGGAGAGGCC
CAGGTGAAGGGGACTGGTTTCCCTGCTGACGGTCCTGTGATGACCAACTCGCTGACCGCTGCGGACTGGT
GCAGGTCGAAGAAGACTTACCCCAACGACAAAACCATCATCAGTACCTTTAAGTGGAGTTACACCACTGG
AAATGGCAAGCGCTACCGGAGCACTGCGCGGACCACCTACACCTTTGCCAAGCCAATGGCGGCTAACTAT
CTGAAGAACCAGCCGATGTACGTGTTCCGTAAGACGGAGCTCAAGCACTCCAAGACCGAGCTCAACTTCA
AGGAGTGGCAAAAGGCCTTTACCGATGTGATGGGCATGGACGAGCTGTACAAGTGAACTAGTAACTTGTT
TATTGCAGCTTATAATGGTTACAAATAAAGCAATAGCATCACAAATTTCACAAATAAAGCATTTTTTTCA
CTGCATTCTAGTTGTGGTTTGTCCAAACTCATCAATGTATCTTAGTCGATATAACTTCGTATAGCATACA
TTATACGAAGTTATGTCGAGGAGGGCCTATTTCCCATGATTCCTTCATATTTGCATATACGATACAAGGC
TGTTAGAGAGATAATTGGAATTAATTTGACTGTAAACACAAAGATATTAGTACAAAATACGTGACGTAGA
AAGTAATAATTTCTTGGGTAGTTTGCAGTTTTAAAATTATGTTTTAAAATGGACTATCATATGCTTACCG
TAACTTGAAAGTATTTCGATTTCTTGGCTTTATATATCTTGTGGAAAGGACGAAACACCGATAACTTCGT
ATAGCATACATTATACGAAGTTATGGTACCGATGCAGCTAGCCCGCGGATCTGCCGGTCTCCCTATAGTG
AGTCGTATTAATTTCGATAAGCCAGGTTAACCTGCATTAATGAATCGGCCAACGCGCGGGGAGAGGCGGT
TTGCGTATTGGGCGCTCTTCCGCTTCCTCGCTCACTGACTCGCTGCGCTCGGTCGTTCGGCTGCGGCGAG
CGGTATCAGCTCACTCAAAGGCGGTAATACGGTTATCCACAGAATCAGGGGATAACGCAGGAAAGAACAT
GTGAGCAAAAGGCCAGCAAAAGGCCAGGAACCGTAAAAAGGCCGCGTTGCTGGCGTTTTTCCATAGGCTC
CGCCCCCCTGACGAGCATCACAAAAATCGACGCTCAAGTCAGAGGTGGCGAAACCCGACAGGACTATAAA
GATACCAGGCGTTTCCCCCTGGAAGCTCCCTCGTGCGCTCTCCTGTTCCGACCCTGCCGCTTACCGGATA
CCTGTCCGCCTTTCTCCCTTCGGGAAGCGTGGCGCTTTCTCATAGCTCACGCTGTAGGTATCTCAGTTCG
GTGTAGGTCGTTCGCTCCAAGCTGGGCTGTGTGCACGAACCCCCCGTTCAGCCCGACCGCTGCGCCTTAT
CCGGTAACTATCGTCTTGAGTCCAACCCGGTAAGACACGACTTATCGCCACTGGCAGCAGCCACTGGTAA
CAGGATTAGCAGAGCGAGGTATGTAGGCGGTGCTACAGAGTTCTTGAAGTGGTGGCCTAACTACGGCTAC
ACTAGAAGAACAGTATTTGGTATCTGCGCTCTGCTGAAGCCAGTTACCTTCGGAAAAAGAGTTGGTAGCT
CTTGATCCGGCAAACAAACCACCGCTGGTAGCGGTGGTTTTTTTGTTTGCAAGCAGCAGATTACGCGCAG
AAAAAAAGGATCTCAAGAAGATCCTTTGATCTTTTCTACGGGGTCTGACGCTCAGTGGAACGAAAACTCA
CGTTAAGGGATTTTGGTCATGAGATTATCAAAAAGGATCTTCACCTAGATCCTTTTAAATTAAAAATGAA
GTTTTAAATCAATCTAAAGTATATATGAGTAAACTTGGTCTGACAGTTACCAATGCTTAATCAGTGAGGC
ACCTATCTCAGCGATCTGTCTATTTCGTTCATCCATAGTTGCCTGACTCCCCGTCGTGTAGATAACTACG
ATACGGGAGGGCTTACCATCTGGCCCCAGTGCTGCAATGATACCGCGAGACCCACGCTCACCGGCTCCAG
ATTTATCAGCAATAAACCAGCCAGCCGGAAGGGCCGAGCGCAGAAGTGGTCCTGCAACTTTATCCGCCTC
CATCCAGTCTATTAATTGTTGCCGGGAAGCTAGAGTAAGTAGTTCGCCAGTTAATAGTTTGCGCAACGTT
GTTGCCATTGCTACAGGCATCGTGGTGTCACGCTCGTCGTTTGGTATGGCTTCATTCAGCTCCGGTTCCC
AACGATCAAGGCGAGTTACATGATCCCCCATGTTGTGCAAAAAAGCGGTTAGCTCCTTCGGTCCTCCGAT
CGTTGTCAGAAGTAAGTTGGCCGCAGTGTTATCACTCATGGTTATGGCAGCACTGCATAATTCTCTTACT
GTCATGCCATCCGTAAGATGCTTTTCTGTGACTGGTGAGTACTCAACCAAGTCATTCTGAGAATAGTGTA
TGCGGCGACCGAGTTGCTCTTGCCCGGCGTCAATACGGGATAATACCGCGCCACATAGCAGAACTTTAAA
AGTGCTCATCATTGGAAAACGTTCTTCGGGGCGAAAACTCTCAAGGATCTTACCGCTGTTGAGATCCAGT
TCGATGTAACCCACTCGTGCACCCAACTGATCTTCAGCATCTTTTACTTTCACCAGCGTTTCTGGGTGAG
CAAAAACAGGAAGGCAAAATGCCGCAAAAAAGGGAATAAGGGCGACACGGAAATGTTGAATACTCATACT
CTTCCTTTTTCAATATTATTGAAGCATTTATCAGGGTTATTGTCTCATGAGCGGATACATATTTGAATGT
ATTTAGAAAAATAAACAAATAGGGGTTCCGCGCACATTTCCCCGAAAAGTGCCACCTGACGTCTAAGAAA
CCATTATTATCATGACATTAACCTATAAAAATAGGCGTATCACGAGGCCCTTTCGTCTCGCGCGTTTCGG
TGATGACGGTGAAAACCTCTGACACATGCAGCTCCCGGAGACGGTCACAGCTTGTCTGTAAGCGGATGCC
GGGAGCAGACAAGCCCGTCAGGGCGCGTCAGCGGGTGTTGGCGGGTGTCGGGGCTGGCTTAACTATGCGG
CATCAGAGCAGATTGTACTGAGAGTGCACCATATGGACATATTGTCGTTAGAACGCGGCTACAATTAATA
CATAACCTTATGTATCATACACATACG
Features (pLannotate 1.2.2; 14 found; start..end, strand, type, name):
      1..19      +  promoter       SP6 promoter: promoter for bacteriophage SP6 RNA polymerase
     81..785     +  CDS            mCherry: mCherry is a basic (constitutively fluorescent) red fluorescent protein published in 2004, derived from Discosoma sp.. It is reported to be a very rapidly-maturing monomer with low acid sensitivity.
    816..1523    +  CDS            mNeonGreen: mNeonGreen is a basic (constitutively fluorescent) green/yellow fluorescent protein published in 2013, derived from Branchiostoma lanceolatum. It is reported to be a very rapidly-maturing monomer with moderate acid sensitivity.
   1533..1654    +  polyA_signal   SV40 poly(A) signal: SV40 polyadenylation signal
   1661..1694    +  protein_bind   loxP: Cre-mediated recombination occurs in the 8-bp core sequence (GCATACAT). Cre recombinase
   1701..1941    +  promoter       U6 promoter: RNA polymerase III promoter for human U6 snRNA
   1951..1984    +  protein_bind   loxP: Cre-mediated recombination occurs in the 8-bp core sequence (GCATACAT). Cre recombinase
   2022..2040    -  promoter       T7 promoter: promoter for bacteriophage T7 RNA polymerase
   2062..2115    -  CDS            lacI (fragment): lac repressor; lacI; The lac repressor binds to the lac operator to inhibit transcription in E. coli. This inhibition can be relieved by adding lactose or isopropyl-β-D-thiogalactopyranoside (IPTG).
   2298..2886    -  rep_origin     ori: high-copy-number ColE1/pMB1/pBR322/pUC origin of replication
   3057..3917    -  CDS            AmpR: β-lactamase; bla; confers resistance to ampicillin, carbenicillin, and related antibiotics
   3918..4022    -  promoter       AmpR promoter: bla
   4117..4152    +  CDS            rop (fragment): Rop protein, which maintains plasmids at low copy number; rop
   4254..4305    +  misc_feature   bom (fragment): basis of mobility region from pBR322
