[The description below was written by a language model from this plasmid's Addgene catalogue record and pLannotate feature annotations shown in this document.]
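Description:
pMaCTag-19 is a PCR template plasmid built on the pFA6a backbone, designed for CRISPR-Cas12a-assisted C-terminal tagging of endogenous mammalian genes. It is not an expression vector in its own right. It is maintained in E. coli as a high-copy plasmid through a ColE1/pUC-type origin and selected with ampicillin via the β-lactamase gene. The annotated short fragments of lacI, rop and bom are backbone remnants. Flanking SP6 and T7 promoters sit on either side of the cassette, and the SP6 site serves as a sequencing primer site.

The payload, cloned between BamHI and SpeI, is a promoterless tandem fusion of the red fluorescent protein mCherry and the green/yellow fluorescent protein mNeonGreen, followed by an SV40 polyadenylation signal. Downstream lies a human U6 RNA polymerase III promoter flanked by two loxP sites in the same orientation, an arrangement that would allow Cre-mediated excision of the U6 element. The cassette carries no mammalian selection marker, matching the "without selection" designation.

In the PCR tagging approach, the cassette is amplified with two gene-specific tagging oligos (M1 and M2). As generally understood for this method, these add homology arms to the target locus, and the reverse oligo also supplies a Cas12a crRNA sequence placed under control of the U6 promoter. The resulting PCR product therefore acts as both repair donor and guide RNA source. In-frame integration at the 3′ end of a target gene puts the mCherry-mNeonGreen tag under the endogenous promoter, with the SV40 signal terminating the transcript. The record does not state the specific purpose of the tandem two-colour tag.
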