Addgene plasmid #124787: pMaCTag-19
Purpose: Template for C-terminal PCR tagging of mammalian genes (without selection) with mCherry-mNeonGreen
Depositing lab: Michael Knop. Depositing organization: Universitaet Heidelberg. Publication: CRISPR-Cas12a-assisted PCR tagging of mammalian genes. Fueller J, Herbst K, Meurer M, Gubicza K, Kurtulmus B, Knopf JD, Kirrmaier D, Buchmuller BC, Pereira G, Lemberg MK, Knop M. J Cell Biol. 2020 Jun 1;219(6). pii: 151766. doi: 10.1083/jcb.201910210. PubMed 32406907.
Backbone
  Vector backbone: pFA6a
  Backbone size w/o insert (bp): 2412
  Vector type: PCR Template
Growth in bacteria
  Bacterial resistance: Ampicillin, 100 μg/mL
  Growth temperature: 37°C
  Growth strain: DH5alpha
  Copy number: High Copy
Gene/Insert
  Gene/Insert name: mCherry-mNeonGreen
  Species: H. sapiens (human)
  Promoter: None
  Tag / fusion protein: mCherry-mNeonGreen (C terminal on backbone)
  Cloning method: Restriction Enzyme; 5′ cloning site BamHI (not destroyed); 3′ cloning site SpeI (not destroyed)
  Sequencing primers: 5′ SP6; 3′ AAACCACAACTAGAATGCAGTG
Terms and licenses: Academic/Nonprofit Terms; Industry Terms: Not Available to Industry
Depositor comments: Template plasmid for C-terminal PCR tagging of mammalian genes. For M1 and M2 tagging oligo design please visit www.pcr-tagging.com Please visit https://www.biorxiv.org/content/early/2018/11/20/473876 for BioRxiv preprint
How to cite: pMaCTag-19 was a gift from Michael Knop (Addgene plasmid # 124787 ; http://n2t.net/addgene:124787 ; RRID:Addgene_124787)
